Addgene plasmid #239688: pKG0618_pPV1-CMV
Purpose: BsaI Golden Gate asembly plasmid encoding the CMV promoter
Depositing lab: Kate Galloway. Depositing organization: Massachusetts Institute of Technology. Publication: High-resolution profiling reveals coupled transcriptional and translational regulation of transgenes. Peterman EL, Ploessl DS, Love KS, Sanabria V, Daniels RF, Johnstone CP, Godavarti DR, Kabaria SR, Oakes CG, Pai AA, Galloway KE. Nucleic Acids Research, Volume 53, Issue 11, 24 June 2025, gkaf528 10.1093/nar/gkaf528 PubMed 39651241.
Backbone
  Vector backbone: pPV1
  Vector type: Synthetic Biology
Growth in bacteria
  Bacterial resistance: Ampicillin, 100 μg/mL
  Growth temperature: 30°C
  Growth strain: NEB Stable
  Copy number: High Copy
Gene/Insert
  Gene/Insert name: CMV promoter
  Species: Cytomegalovirus (CMV)
  Cloning method: Gibson Cloning
Resource information
  A portion of this plasmid was derived from a plasmid made by: Addgene #40651
Terms and licenses: Academic/Nonprofit Terms; Industry Terms: Not Available to Industry
Depositor comments: Please visit https://doi.org/10.1101/2024.11.26.625483 for bioRxiv preprint.
How to cite: pKG0618_pPV1-CMV was a gift from Kate Galloway (Addgene plasmid # 239688 ; http://n2t.net/addgene:239688 ; RRID:Addgene_239688)
