[The description below was written by a language model from this plasmid's Addgene catalogue record and pLannotate feature annotations shown in this document.]
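Description:
pKG0618_pPV1-CMV is a small (about 2.35 kb) synthetic-biology part plasmid built on the pPV1 backbone and designed to donate the cytomegalovirus promoter in BsaI-based Golden Gate assemblies. It is propagated in E. coli from a high-copy ColE1/pUC-type origin of replication. Selection is with ampicillin, through a β-lactamase gene driven by its native bla promoter. Apart from these maintenance elements, the plasmid contains essentially nothing but the promoter part, which fits its role as a modular cloning component rather than a standalone expression vector. It has no coding sequence, polyadenylation signal or mammalian selection marker of its own.

The payload consists of the human CMV immediate early enhancer followed directly by the CMV immediate early promoter, which together form a strong constitutive regulatory element widely used for transgene expression in mammalian cells. Immediately downstream, the automated annotation flags a short fragment matching the TRE3GV Tet-responsive promoter. This match most likely reflects sequence that the minimal CMV-derived core and leader region share with that promoter, rather than a functional tetracycline-responsive element, and the record does not describe any inducible behaviour. The BsaI sites that release the part are not annotated in the feature table, so their positions and the resulting overhangs are not stated. According to the record, the insert was introduced by Gibson cloning and part of the plasmid derives from an earlier deposited construct. In use, type IIS digestion would excise the promoter with defined overhangs for ordered ligation with other parts, such as genes and terminators, into complete transcription units. The associated work studied transcriptional and translational regulation of transgenes.
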