Features (pLannotate 1.2.2; 6 found; start..end, strand, type, name):
     37..340     +  enhancer       CMV enhancer: human cytomegalovirus immediate early enhancer
    341..544     +  promoter       CMV promoter: human cytomegalovirus (CMV) immediate early promoter
    545..578     +  promoter       TRE3GV promoter (fragment): 3rd-generation Tet-responsive promoter that can be activated by binding of Tet-On® 3G, optimized for retroviral and lentiviral vectors
    639..743     +  promoter       AmpR promoter: bla
    744..1604    +  CDS            AmpR: β-lactamase; bla; confers resistance to ampicillin, carbenicillin, and related antibiotics
   1775..12      +  rep_origin     ori (across the origin): high-copy-number ColE1/pMB1/pBR322/pUC origin of replication
>Addgene plasmid #239688 | pKG0618_pPV1-CMV | addgene full sequence | sequence record 489645 | Addgene NGS Result
AGCCTATGGAAAAACGCCAGCAACGGGTCTCATACTCGTTACATAACTTACGGTAAATGGCCCGCCTGGC
TGACCGCCCAACGACCCCCGCCCATTGACGTCAATAATGACGTATGTTCCCATAGTAACGCCAATAGGGA
CTTTCCATTGACGTCAATGGGTGGAGTATTTACGGTAAACTGCCCACTTGGCAGTACATCAAGTGTATCA
TATGCCAAGTACGCCCCCTATTGACGTCAATGACGGTAAATGGCCCGCCTGGCATTATGCCCAGTACATG
ACCTTATGGGACTTTCCTACTTGGCAGTACATCTACGTATTAGTCATCGCTATTACCATGGTGATGCGGT
TTTGGCAGTACATCAATGGGCGTGGATAGCGGTTTGACTCACGGGGATTTCCAAGTCTCCACCCCATTGA
CGTCAATGGGAGTTTGTTTTGGCACCAAAATCAACGGGACTTTCCAAAATGTCGTAACAACTCCGCCCCA
TTGACGCAAATGGGCGGTAGGCGTGTACGGTGGGAGGTCTATATAAGCAGAGCTGAGCTCGTTTAGTGAA
CCGTCAGATCGCCTGGAGACGCCATCCACGCTGTAATGAGAGACCTAGACGTCAGGTGGCACTTTTCGGG
GAAATGTGCGCGGAACCCCTATTTGTTTATTTTTCTAAATACATTCAAATATGTATCCGCTCATGAGACA
ATAACCCTGATAAATGCTTCAATAATATTGAAAAAGGAAGAGTATGAGTATTCAACATTTCCGTGTCGCC
CTTATTCCCTTTTTTGCGGCATTTTGCCTTCCTGTTTTTGCTCACCCAGAAACGCTGGTGAAAGTAAAAG
ATGCTGAAGATCAGTTGGGTGCACGAGTGGGTTACATCGAACTGGATCTCAACAGCGGTAAGATCCTTGA
GAGTTTTCGCCCCGAAGAACGTTTTCCAATGATGAGCACTTTTAAAGTTCTGCTATGTGGCGCGGTATTA
TCCCGTGTTGACGCCGGGCAAGAGCAACTCGGTCGCCGCATACACTATTCTCAGAATGACTTGGTTGAGT
ACTCACCAGTCACAGAAAAGCATCTTACGGATGGCATGACAGTAAGAGAATTATGCAGTGCTGCCATAAC
CATGAGTGATAACACTGCGGCCAACTTACTTCTGACAACGATCGGAGGACCGAAGGAGCTAACCGCTTTT
TTGCACAACATGGGGGATCATGTAACTCGCCTTGATCGTTGGGAACCGGAGCTGAATGAAGCCATACCAA
ACGACGAGCGTGACACCACGATGCCTGTAGCAATGGCAACAACGTTGCGCAAACTATTAACTGGCGAACT
ACTTACTCTAGCTTCCCGGCAACAATTAATAGACTGGATGGAGGCGGATAAAGTTGCAGGACCACTTCTG
CGCTCGGCCCTTCCGGCTGGCTGGTTTATTGCTGATAAATCTGGAGCCGGTGAGCGTGGGTATCGCGGTA
TCATTGCAGCACTGGGGCCAGATGGTAAGCCCTCCCGTATCGTAGTTATCTACACGACGGGGAGTCAGGC
AACTATGGATGAACGAAATAGACAGATCGCTGAGATAGGTGCCTCACTGATTAAGCATTGGTAACTGTCA
GACCAAGTTTACTCATATATACTTTAGATTGATTTAAAACTTCATTTTTAATTTAAAAGGATCTAGGTGA
AGATCCTTTTTGATAATCTCATGACCAAAATCCCTTAACGTGAGTTTTCGTTCCACTGAGCGTCAGACCC
CGTAGAAAAGATCAAAGGATCTTCTTGAGATCCTTTTTTTCTGCGCGTAATCTGCTGCTTGCAAACAAAA
AAACCACCGCTACCAGCGGTGGTTTGTTTGCCGGATCAAGAGCTACCAACTCTTTTTCCGAAGGTAACTG
GCTTCAGCAGAGCGCAGATACCAAATACTGTTCTTCTAGTGTAGCCGTAGTTAGGCCACCACTTCAAGAA
CTCTGTAGCACCGCCTACATACCTCGCTCTGCTAATCCTGTTACCAGTGGCTGCTGCCAGTGGCGATAAG
TCGTGTCTTACCGGGTTGGACTCAAGACGATAGTTACCGGATAAGGCGCAGCGGTCGGGCTGAACGGGGG
GTTCGTGCACACAGCCCAGCTTGGAGCGAACGACCTACACCGAACTGAGATACCTACAGCGTGAGCTATG
AGAAAGCGCCACGCTTCCCGAAGGGAGAAAGGCGGACAGGTATCCGGTAAGCGGCAGGGTCGGAACAGGA
GAGCGCACGAGGGAGCTTCCAGGGGGAAACGCCTGGTATCTTTATAGTCCTGTCGGGTTTCGCCACCTCT
GACTTGAGCGTCGATTTTTGTGATGCTCGTCAGGGGGGCGG
